>Addgene plasmid #241256 | PX458 BLTP3A knockout | addgene full sequence | sequence record 489606 | Addgene NGS Result
GCGGAGCCTATGGAAAAACGCCAGCAACGCGGCCTTTTTACGGTTCCTGGCCTTTTGCTGGCCTTTTGCT
CACATGTGAGGGCCTATTTCCCATGATTCCTTCATATTTGCATATACGATACAAGGCTGTTAGAGAGATA
ATTGGAATTAATTTGACTGTAAACACAAAGATATTAGTACAAAATACGTGACGTAGAAAGTAATAATTTC
TTGGGTAGTTTGCAGTTTTAAAATTATGTTTTAAAATGGACTATCATATGCTTACCGTAACTTGAAAGTA
TTTCGATTTCTTGGCTTTATATATCTTGTGGAAAGGACGAAACACCGTCACTCGGGTCTACTGCAACGTT
TTAGAGCTAGAAATAGCAAGTTAAAATAAGGCTAGTCCGTTATCAACTTGAAAAAGTGGCACCGAGTCGG
TGCTTTTTTGTTTTAGAGCTAGAAATAGCAAGTTAAAATAAGGCTAGTCCGTTTTTAGCGCGTGCGCCAA
TTCTGCAGACAAATGGCTCTAGAGGTACCCGTTACATAACTTACGGTAAATGGCCCGCCTGGCTGACCGC
CCAACGACCCCCGCCCATTGACGTCAATAGTAACGCCAATAGGGACTTTCCATTGACGTCAATGGGTGGA
GTATTTACGGTAAACTGCCCACTTGGCAGTACATCAAGTGTATCATATGCCAAGTACGCCCCCTATTGAC
GTCAATGACGGTAAATGGCCCGCCTGGCATTGTGCCCAGTACATGACCTTATGGGACTTTCCTACTTGGC
AGTACATCTACGTATTAGTCATCGCTATTACCATGGTCGAGGTGAGCCCCACGTTCTGCTTCACTCTCCC
CATCTCCCCCCCCTCCCCACCCCCAATTTTGTATTTATTTATTTTTTAATTATTTTGTGCAGCGATGGGG
GCGGGGGGGGGGGGGGGGCGCGCGCCAGGCGGGGCGGGGCGGGGCGAGGGGCGGGGCGGGGCGAGGCGGA
GAGGTGCGGCGGCAGCCAATCAGAGCGGCGCGCTCCGAAAGTTTCCTTTTATGGCGAGGCGGCGGCGGCG
GCGGCCCTATAAAAAGCGAAGCGCGCGGCGGGCGGGAGTCGCTGCGCGCTGCCTTCGCCCCGTGCCCCGC
TCCGCCGCCGCCTCGCGCCGCCCGCCCCGGCTCTGACTGACCGCGTTACTCCCACAGGTGAGCGGGCGGG
ACGGCCCTTCTCCTCCGGGCTGTAATTAGCTGAGCAAGAGGTAAGGGTTTAAGGGATGGTTGGTTGGTGG
GGTATTAATGTTTAATTACCTGGAGCACCTGCCTGAAATCACTTTTTTTCAGGTTGGACCGGTGCCACCA
TGGACTATAAGGACCACGACGGAGACTACAAGGATCATGATATTGATTACAAAGACGATGACGATAAGAT
GGCCCCAAAGAAGAAGCGGAAGGTCGGTATCCACGGAGTCCCAGCAGCCGACAAGAAGTACAGCATCGGC
CTGGACATCGGCACCAACTCTGTGGGCTGGGCCGTGATCACCGACGAGTACAAGGTGCCCAGCAAGAAAT
TCAAGGTGCTGGGCAACACCGACCGGCACAGCATCAAGAAGAACCTGATCGGAGCCCTGCTGTTCGACAG
CGGCGAAACAGCCGAGGCCACCCGGCTGAAGAGAACCGCCAGAAGAAGATACACCAGACGGAAGAACCGG
ATCTGCTATCTGCAAGAGATCTTCAGCAACGAGATGGCCAAGGTGGACGACAGCTTCTTCCACAGACTGG
AAGAGTCCTTCCTGGTGGAAGAGGATAAGAAGCACGAGCGGCACCCCATCTTCGGCAACATCGTGGACGA
GGTGGCCTACCACGAGAAGTACCCCACCATCTACCACCTGAGAAAGAAACTGGTGGACAGCACCGACAAG
GCCGACCTGCGGCTGATCTATCTGGCCCTGGCCCACATGATCAAGTTCCGGGGCCACTTCCTGATCGAGG
GCGACCTGAACCCCGACAACAGCGACGTGGACAAGCTGTTCATCCAGCTGGTGCAGACCTACAACCAGCT
GTTCGAGGAAAACCCCATCAACGCCAGCGGCGTGGACGCCAAGGCCATCCTGTCTGCCAGACTGAGCAAG
AGCAGACGGCTGGAAAATCTGATCGCCCAGCTGCCCGGCGAGAAGAAGAATGGCCTGTTCGGAAACCTGA
TTGCCCTGAGCCTGGGCCTGACCCCCAACTTCAAGAGCAACTTCGACCTGGCCGAGGATGCCAAACTGCA
GCTGAGCAAGGACACCTACGACGACGACCTGGACAACCTGCTGGCCCAGATCGGCGACCAGTACGCCGAC
CTGTTTCTGGCCGCCAAGAACCTGTCCGACGCCATCCTGCTGAGCGACATCCTGAGAGTGAACACCGAGA
TCACCAAGGCCCCCCTGAGCGCCTCTATGATCAAGAGATACGACGAGCACCACCAGGACCTGACCCTGCT
GAAAGCTCTCGTGCGGCAGCAGCTGCCTGAGAAGTACAAAGAGATTTTCTTCGACCAGAGCAAGAACGGC
TACGCCGGCTACATTGACGGCGGAGCCAGCCAGGAAGAGTTCTACAAGTTCATCAAGCCCATCCTGGAAA
AGATGGACGGCACCGAGGAACTGCTCGTGAAGCTGAACAGAGAGGACCTGCTGCGGAAGCAGCGGACCTT
CGACAACGGCAGCATCCCCCACCAGATCCACCTGGGAGAGCTGCACGCCATTCTGCGGCGGCAGGAAGAT
TTTTACCCATTCCTGAAGGACAACCGGGAAAAGATCGAGAAGATCCTGACCTTCCGCATCCCCTACTACG
TGGGCCCTCTGGCCAGGGGAAACAGCAGATTCGCCTGGATGACCAGAAAGAGCGAGGAAACCATCACCCC
CTGGAACTTCGAGGAAGTGGTGGACAAGGGCGCTTCCGCCCAGAGCTTCATCGAGCGGATGACCAACTTC
GATAAGAACCTGCCCAACGAGAAGGTGCTGCCCAAGCACAGCCTGCTGTACGAGTACTTCACCGTGTATA
ACGAGCTGACCAAAGTGAAATACGTGACCGAGGGAATGAGAAAGCCCGCCTTCCTGAGCGGCGAGCAGAA
AAAGGCCATCGTGGACCTGCTGTTCAAGACCAACCGGAAAGTGACCGTGAAGCAGCTGAAAGAGGACTAC
TTCAAGAAAATCGAGTGCTTCGACTCCGTGGAAATCTCCGGCGTGGAAGATCGGTTCAACGCCTCCCTGG
GCACATACCACGATCTGCTGAAAATTATCAAGGACAAGGACTTCCTGGACAATGAGGAAAACGAGGACAT
TCTGGAAGATATCGTGCTGACCCTGACACTGTTTGAGGACAGAGAGATGATCGAGGAACGGCTGAAAACC
TATGCCCACCTGTTCGACGACAAAGTGATGAAGCAGCTGAAGCGGCGGAGATACACCGGCTGGGGCAGGC
TGAGCCGGAAGCTGATCAACGGCATCCGGGACAAGCAGTCCGGCAAGACAATCCTGGATTTCCTGAAGTC
CGACGGCTTCGCCAACAGAAACTTCATGCAGCTGATCCACGACGACAGCCTGACCTTTAAAGAGGACATC
CAGAAAGCCCAGGTGTCCGGCCAGGGCGATAGCCTGCACGAGCACATTGCCAATCTGGCCGGCAGCCCCG
CCATTAAGAAGGGCATCCTGCAGACAGTGAAGGTGGTGGACGAGCTCGTGAAAGTGATGGGCCGGCACAA
GCCCGAGAACATCGTGATCGAAATGGCCAGAGAGAACCAGACCACCCAGAAGGGACAGAAGAACAGCCGC
GAGAGAATGAAGCGGATCGAAGAGGGCATCAAAGAGCTGGGCAGCCAGATCCTGAAAGAACACCCCGTGG
AAAACACCCAGCTGCAGAACGAGAAGCTGTACCTGTACTACCTGCAGAATGGGCGGGATATGTACGTGGA
CCAGGAACTGGACATCAACCGGCTGTCCGACTACGATGTGGACCATATCGTGCCTCAGAGCTTTCTGAAG
GACGACTCCATCGACAACAAGGTGCTGACCAGAAGCGACAAGAACCGGGGCAAGAGCGACAACGTGCCCT
CCGAAGAGGTCGTGAAGAAGATGAAGAACTACTGGCGGCAGCTGCTGAACGCCAAGCTGATTACCCAGAG
AAAGTTCGACAATCTGACCAAGGCCGAGAGAGGCGGCCTGAGCGAACTGGATAAGGCCGGCTTCATCAAG
AGACAGCTGGTGGAAACCCGGCAGATCACAAAGCACGTGGCACAGATCCTGGACTCCCGGATGAACACTA
AGTACGACGAGAATGACAAGCTGATCCGGGAAGTGAAAGTGATCACCCTGAAGTCCAAGCTGGTGTCCGA
TTTCCGGAAGGATTTCCAGTTTTACAAAGTGCGCGAGATCAACAACTACCACCACGCCCACGACGCCTAC
CTGAACGCCGTCGTGGGAACCGCCCTGATCAAAAAGTACCCTAAGCTGGAAAGCGAGTTCGTGTACGGCG
ACTACAAGGTGTACGACGTGCGGAAGATGATCGCCAAGAGCGAGCAGGAAATCGGCAAGGCTACCGCCAA
GTACTTCTTCTACAGCAACATCATGAACTTTTTCAAGACCGAGATTACCCTGGCCAACGGCGAGATCCGG
AAGCGGCCTCTGATCGAGACAAACGGCGAAACCGGGGAGATCGTGTGGGATAAGGGCCGGGATTTTGCCA
CCGTGCGGAAAGTGCTGAGCATGCCCCAAGTGAATATCGTGAAAAAGACCGAGGTGCAGACAGGCGGCTT
CAGCAAAGAGTCTATCCTGCCCAAGAGGAACAGCGATAAGCTGATCGCCAGAAAGAAGGACTGGGACCCT
AAGAAGTACGGCGGCTTCGACAGCCCCACCGTGGCCTATTCTGTGCTGGTGGTGGCCAAAGTGGAAAAGG
GCAAGTCCAAGAAACTGAAGAGTGTGAAAGAGCTGCTGGGGATCACCATCATGGAAAGAAGCAGCTTCGA
GAAGAATCCCATCGACTTTCTGGAAGCCAAGGGCTACAAAGAAGTGAAAAAGGACCTGATCATCAAGCTG
CCTAAGTACTCCCTGTTCGAGCTGGAAAACGGCCGGAAGAGAATGCTGGCCTCTGCCGGCGAACTGCAGA
AGGGAAACGAACTGGCCCTGCCCTCCAAATATGTGAACTTCCTGTACCTGGCCAGCCACTATGAGAAGCT
GAAGGGCTCCCCCGAGGATAATGAGCAGAAACAGCTGTTTGTGGAACAGCACAAGCACTACCTGGACGAG
ATCATCGAGCAGATCAGCGAGTTCTCCAAGAGAGTGATCCTGGCCGACGCTAATCTGGACAAAGTGCTGT
CCGCCTACAACAAGCACCGGGATAAGCCCATCAGAGAGCAGGCCGAGAATATCATCCACCTGTTTACCCT
GACCAATCTGGGAGCCCCTGCCGCCTTCAAGTACTTTGACACCACCATCGACCGGAAGAGGTACACCAGC
ACCAAAGAGGTGCTGGACGCCACCCTGATCCACCAGAGCATCACCGGCCTGTACGAGACACGGATCGACC
TGTCTCAGCTGGGAGGCGACAAAAGGCCGGCGGCCACGAAAAAGGCCGGCCAGGCAAAAAAGAAAAAGGA
ATTCGGCAGTGGAGAGGGCAGAGGAAGTCTGCTAACATGCGGTGACGTCGAGGAGAATCCTGGCCCAGTG
AGCAAGGGCGAGGAGCTGTTCACCGGGGTGGTGCCCATCCTGGTCGAGCTGGACGGCGACGTAAACGGCC
ACAAGTTCAGCGTGTCCGGCGAGGGCGAGGGCGATGCCACCTACGGCAAGCTGACCCTGAAGTTCATCTG
CACCACCGGCAAGCTGCCCGTGCCCTGGCCCACCCTCGTGACCACCCTGACCTACGGCGTGCAGTGCTTC
AGCCGCTACCCCGACCACATGAAGCAGCACGACTTCTTCAAGTCCGCCATGCCCGAAGGCTACGTCCAGG
AGCGCACCATCTTCTTCAAGGACGACGGCAACTACAAGACCCGCGCCGAGGTGAAGTTCGAGGGCGACAC
CCTGGTGAACCGCATCGAGCTGAAGGGCATCGACTTCAAGGAGGACGGCAACATCCTGGGGCACAAGCTG
GAGTACAACTACAACAGCCACAACGTCTATATCATGGCCGACAAGCAGAAGAACGGCATCAAGGTGAACT
TCAAGATCCGCCACAACATCGAGGACGGCAGCGTGCAGCTCGCCGACCACTACCAGCAGAACACCCCCAT
CGGCGACGGCCCCGTGCTGCTGCCCGACAACCACTACCTGAGCACCCAGTCCGCCCTGAGCAAAGACCCC
AACGAGAAGCGCGATCACATGGTCCTGCTGGAGTTCGTGACCGCCGCCGGGATCACTCTCGGCATGGACG
AGCTGTACAAGGAATTCTAACTAGAGCTCGCTGATCAGCCTCGACTGTGCCTTCTAGTTGCCAGCCATCT
GTTGTTTGCCCCTCCCCCGTGCCTTCCTTGACCCTGGAAGGTGCCACTCCCACTGTCCTTTCCTAATAAA
ATGAGGAAATTGCATCGCATTGTCTGAGTAGGTGTCATTCTATTCTGGGGGGTGGGGTGGGGCAGGACAG
CAAGGGGGAGGATTGGGAAGAGAATAGCAGGCATGCTGGGGAGCGGCCGCAGGAACCCCTAGTGATGGAG
TTGGCCACTCCCTCTCTGCGCGCTCGCTCGCTCACTGAGGCCGGGCGACCAAAGGTCGCCCGACGCCCGG
GCTTTGCCCGGGCGGCCTCAGTGAGCGAGCGAGCGCGCAGCTGCCTGCAGGGGCGCCTGATGCGGTATTT
TCTCCTTACGCATCTGTGCGGTATTTCACACCGCATA
[95 nt withheld, positions 6828-6922]
T
[46 nt withheld, positions 6924-6969]
C
[141 nt withheld, positions 6971-7111]
CCTTTGACGTTGGAGTCCACGTTCTTT
[37 nt withheld, positions 7139-7175]
ACTCTATCTCGGGCTATTCTTTTGATTTATAAGGGATTTTGCCGATTTCGGTCTATTGGTTAAAAAATGA
GCTGATTTAACAAAAATTTAACGCGAATTTTAACAAAATATTAACGTTTACAATTTTATGGTGCACTCTC
AGTACAATCTGCTCTGATGCCGCATAGTTAAGCCAGCCCCGACACCCGCCAACACCCGCTGACGCGCCCT
GACGGGCTTGTCTGCTCCCGGCATCCGCTTACAGACAAGCTGTGACCGTCTCCGGGAGCTGCATGTGTCA
GAGGTTTTCACCGTCATCACCGAAACGCGCGAGACGAAAGGGCCTCGTGATACGCCTATTTTTATAGGTT
AATGTCATGATAATAATGGTTTCTTAGACGTCAGGTGGCACTTTTCGGGGAAATGTGCGCGGAACCCCTA
TTTGTTTATTTTTCTAAATACATTCAAATATGTATCCGCTCATGAGACAATAACCCTGATAAATGCTTCA
ATAATATTGAAAAAGGAAGAGTATGAGTATTCAACATTTCCGTGTCGCCCTTATTCCCTTTTTTGCGGCA
TTTTGCCTTCCTGTTTTTGCTCACCCAGAAACGCTGGTGAAAGTAAAAGATGCTGAAGATCAGTTGGGTG
CACGAGTGGGTTACATCGAACTGGATCTCAACAGCGGTAAGATCCTTGAGAGTTTTCGCCCCGAAGAACG
TTTTCCAATGATGAGCACTTTTAAAGTTCTGCTATGTGGCGCGGTATTATCCCGTATTGACGCCGGGCAA
GAGCAACTCGGTCGCCGCATACACTATTCTCAGAATGACTTGGTTGAGTACTCACCAGTCACAGAAAAGC
ATCTTACGGATGGCATGACAGTAAGAGAATTATGCAGTGCTGCCATAACCATGAGTGATAACACTGCGGC
CAACTTACTTCTGACAACGATCGGAGGACCGAAGGAGCTAACCGCTTTTTTGCACAACATGGGGGATCAT
GTAACTCGCCTTGATCGTTGGGAACCGGAGCTGAATGAAGCCATACCAAACGACGAGCGTGACACCACGA
TGCCTGTAGCAATGGCAACAACGTTGCGCAAACTATTAACTGGCGAACTACTTACTCTAGCTTCCCGGCA
ACAATTAATAGACTGGATGGAGGCGGATAAAGTTGCAGGACCACTTCTGCGCTCGGCCCTTCCGGCTGGC
TGGTTTATTGCTGATAAATCTGGAGCCGGTGAGCGTGGAAGCCGCGGTATCATTGCAGCACTGGGGCCAG
ATGGTAAGCCCTCCCGTATCGTAGTTATCTACACGACGGGGAGTCAGGCAACTATGGATGAACGAAATAG
ACAGATCGCTGAGATAGGTGCCTCACTGATTAAGCATTGGTAACTGTCAGACCAAGTTTACTCATATATA
CTTTAGATTGATTTAAAACTTCATTTTTAATTTAAAAGGATCTAGGTGAAGATCCTTTTTGATAATCTCA
TGACCAAAATCCCTTAACGTGAGTTTTCGTTCCACTGAGCGTCAGACCCCGTAGAAAAGATCAAAGGATC
TTCTTGAGATCCTTTTTTTCTGCGCGTAATCTGCTGCTTGCAAACAAAAAAACCACCGCTACCAGCGGTG
GTTTGTTTGCCGGATCAAGAGCTACCAACTCTTTTTCCGAAGGTAACTGGCTTCAGCAGAGCGCAGATAC
CAAATACTGTTCTTCTAGTGTAGCCGTAGTTAGGCCACCACTTCAAGAACTCTGTAGCACCGCCTACATA
CCTCGCTCTGCTAATCCTGTTACCAGTGGCTGCTGCCAGTGGCGATAAGTCGTGTCTTACCGGGTTGGAC
TCAAGACGATAGTTACCGGATAAGGCGCAGCGGTCGGGCTGAACGGGGGGTTCGTGCACACAGCCCAGCT
TGGAGCGAACGACCTACACCGAACTGAGATACCTACAGCGTGAGCTATGAGAAAGCGCCACGCTTCCCGA
AGGGAGAAAGGCGGACAGGTATCCGGTAAGCGGCAGGGTCGGAACAGGAGAGCGCACGAGGGAGCTTCCA
GGGGGAAACGCCTGGTATCTTTATAGTCCTGTCGGGTTTCGCCACCTCTGACTTGAGCGTCGATTTTTGT
GATGCTCGTCAGGGGG
Features (pLannotate 1.2.2; 19 found; start..end, strand, type, name):
     78..318     +  promoter       U6 promoter: RNA polymerase III promoter for human U6 snRNA
    348..423     +  misc_RNA       gRNA scaffold: guide RNA scaffold for the Streptococcus pyogenes CRISPR/Cas9 system
    430..473     +  misc_RNA       gRNA scaffold (fragment): guide RNA scaffold for the Streptococcus pyogenes CRISPR/Cas9 system
    520..805     +  enhancer       CMV enhancer: human cytomegalovirus immediate early enhancer; contains an 18-bp deletion relative to the standard CMV enhancer
    807..1084    +  promoter       chicken β-actin promoter: No description available
   1085..1312    +  intron         hybrid intron: hybrid between chicken β-actin (CBA) and minute virus of mice (MMV) introns (Gray et al., 2011)
   1450..3051    +  CDS            Cas9(N): N-terminal portion of Streptococcus pyogenes Cas9 (Zetsche et al., 2015)
   3052..5550    +  CDS            Cas9(C): C-terminal portion of Streptococcus pyogenes Cas9 (Zetsche et al., 2015)
   5551..5598    +  CDS            nucleoplasmin NLS: bipartite nuclear localization signal from nucleoplasmin
   5668..6381    +  CDS            EGFP: EGFP is a basic (constitutively fluorescent) green fluorescent protein published in 1996, derived from Aequorea victoria. It is reported to be a rapidly-maturing weak dimer with moderate acid sensitivity.
   6415..6526    +  polyA_signal   bGH poly(A) signal: bovine growth hormone polyadenylation signal
   6631..6771    +  repeat_region  AAV2 ITR: inverted terminal repeat of adeno-associated virus serotype 2 inverted
   6776..6827    -  misc_feature   bom (fragment): basis of mobility region from pBR322
   6846..7301    +  rep_origin     f1 ori (sequence partly withheld): f1 bacteriophage origin of replication; arrow indicates direction of (+) strand synthesis
   7302..7351    -  misc_feature   bom (fragment): basis of mobility region from pBR322
   7453..7488    -  CDS            rop (fragment): Rop protein, which maintains plasmids at low copy number; rop
   7583..7687    +  promoter       AmpR promoter: bla
   7688..8548    +  CDS            AmpR: β-lactamase; bla; confers resistance to ampicillin, carbenicillin, and related antibiotics
   8719..16      +  rep_origin     ori (across the origin): high-copy-number ColE1/pMB1/pBR322/pUC origin of replication
