[The description below was written by a language model from this plasmid's Addgene catalogue record and pLannotate feature annotations shown in this document.]
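Description:
PX458 BLTP3A knockout is an all-in-one CRISPR/Cas9 mammalian expression plasmid built on the PX458 backbone and designed to disrupt human BLTP3A (also known as UHRF1BP1) by targeting its second exon. It is a 9,291 nt plasmid propagated in E. coli from a high-copy ColE1/pUC-type origin under ampicillin selection (AmpR, β-lactamase). It also carries an f1 phage origin, and the annotation picks up short bom and rop fragments that appear to be backbone remnants. A single AAV2 ITR is annotated downstream of the expression cassette. With only one ITR detected, the record does not support use as an AAV packaging vector, and the plasmid is intended for direct delivery into mammalian cells.

The payload consists of two expression units. A human U6 RNA polymerase III promoter drives a single guide RNA made up of the BLTP3A-specific spacer, inserted by Gibson cloning, fused to the Streptococcus pyogenes gRNA scaffold. A partial second scaffold fragment is annotated just downstream. The second unit uses a hybrid promoter (CMV enhancer, chicken β-actin promoter and a hybrid intron) to express S. pyogenes Cas9, which the annotation tool splits into contiguous N- and C-terminal portions that together form one continuous coding region. Cas9 is followed by a nucleoplasmin nuclear localization signal, then EGFP, with a bGH polyadenylation signal ending the transcript. The linker between Cas9 and EGFP is not annotated, although the PX458 design normally uses a 2A peptide there so that EGFP is produced as a separate marker. EGFP fluorescence allows transfected cells to be identified or sorted, since the plasmid has no mammalian drug-selection marker, making it suitable for generating BLTP3A knockout human cell lines.
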