Addgene plasmid #241256: PX458 BLTP3A knockout
Purpose: Knock-out plasmid targeting the second exon of human BLTP3A (UHRF1BP1)
Depositing lab: Pietro De Camilli. Depositing organization: Yale University. Publication: BLTP3A is associated with membranes of the late endocytic pathway and is an effector of CASM. Hanna MG, Rodriguez Cruz HO, Fujise K, Wu Y, Xu CS, Pang S, Li Z, Monetti M, De Camilli P. EMBO J (2025) 44: 6168 - 6195 10.1038/s44318-025-00543-9 PubMed 39386594.
Backbone
  Vector backbone: PX458
  Vector type: Mammalian Expression
Growth in bacteria
  Bacterial resistance: Ampicillin, 100 μg/mL
  Growth temperature: 37°C
  Growth strain: DH5alpha
  Copy number: High Copy
Gene/Insert
  Gene/Insert name: BLTP3A (UHRF1BP1) KO gRNA
  gRNA/shRNA sequence: TCACTCGGGTCTACTGCAAC
  Species: H. sapiens (human)
  Entrez Gene: BLTP3A (a.k.a. C6orf107, ICBP90, SHIP164B, UHRF1BP1, dJ349A12.1)
  Cloning method: Gibson Cloning
Terms and licenses: Academic/Nonprofit Terms; Industry Terms: Not Available to Industry
How to cite: PX458 BLTP3A knockout was a gift from Pietro De Camilli (Addgene plasmid # 241256 ; http://n2t.net/addgene:241256 ; RRID:Addgene_241256)
